>Addgene plasmid #103802 | pCIBN-EYFP-hTRF1 | depositor full sequence | sequence record 196665 | Full Sequence
TAGTTATTAATAGTAATCAATTACGGGGTCATTAGTTCATAGCCCATATATGGAGTTCCGCGTTACATAA
CTTACGGTAAATGGCCCGCCTGGCTGACCGCCCAACGACCCCCGCCCATTGACGTCAATAATGACGTATG
TTCCCATAGTAACGCCAATAGGGACTTTCCATTGACGTCAATGGGTGGAGTATTTACGGTAAACTGCCCA
CTTGGCAGTACATCAAGTGTATCATATGCCAAGTACGCCCCCTATTGACGTCAATGACGGTAAATGGCCC
GCCTGGCATTATGCCCAGTACATGACCTTATGGGACTTTCCTACTTGGCAGTACATCTACGTATTAGTCA
TCGCTATTACCATGGTGATGCGGTTTTGGCAGTACATCAATGGGCGTGGATAGCGGTTTGACTCACGGGG
ATTTCCAAGTCTCCACCCCATTGACGTCAATGGGAGTTTGTTTTGGCACCAAAATCAACGGGACTTTCCA
AAATGTCGTAACAACTCCGCCCCATTGACGCAAATGGGCGGTAGGCGTGTACGGTGGGAGGTCTATATAA
GCAGAGCTGGTTTAGTGAACCGTCAGATCCGCTAGCGCTCGCCACCATGAATGGAGCTATAGGAGGTGAC
CTTTTGCTCAATTTTCCTGACATGTCGGTCCTAGAGCGCCAAAGGGCTCACCTCAAGTACCTCAATCCCA
CCTTTGATTCTCCTCTCGCCGGCTTCTTTGCCGATTCTTCAATGATTACCGGCGGCGAGATGGACAGCTA
TCTTTCGACTGCCGGTTTGAATCTTCCGATGATGTACGGTGAGACGACGGTGGAAGGTGATTCAAGACTC
TCAATTTCGCCGGAAACGACGCTTGGGACTGGAAATTTCAAGGCAGCGAAGTTTGATACAGAGACTAAGG
ATTGTAATGAGGCGGCGAAGAAGATGACGATGAACAGAGATGACCTAGTAGAAGAAGGAGAAGAAGAGAA
GTCGAAAATAACAGAGCAAAACAATGGGAGCACAAAAAGCATCAAGAAGATGAAACACAAAGCCAAGAAA
GAAGAGAACAATTTCTCTAATGATTCATCTAAAGTGACGAAGGAATTGGAGAAAACGGATTATATTCATG
GACCGGTCGCCACCATGGTGAGCAAGGGCGAGGAGCTGTTCACCGGGGTGGTGCCCATCCTGGTCGAGCT
GGACGGCGACGTAAACGGCCACAAGTTCAGCGTGTCCGGCGAGGGCGAGGGCGATGCCACCTACGGCAAG
CTGACCCTGAAGTTCATCTGCACCACCGGCAAGCTGCCCGTGCCCTGGCCCACCCTCGTGACCACCTTCG
GCTACGGCCTGCAGTGCTTCGCCCGCTACCCCGACCACATGAAGCAGCACGACTTCTTCAAGTCCGCCAT
GCCCGAAGGCTACGTCCAGGAGCGCACCATCTTCTTCAAGGACGACGGCAACTACAAGACCCGCGCCGAG
GTGAAGTTCGAGGGCGACACCCTGGTGAACCGCATCGAGCTGAAGGGCATCGACTTCAAGGAGGACGGCA
ACATCCTGGGGCACAAGCTGGAGTACAACTACAACAGCCACAACGTCTATATCATGGCCGACAAGCAGAA
GAACGGCATCAAGGTGAACTTCAAGATCCGCCACAACATCGAGGACGGCAGCGTGCAGCTCGCCGACCAC
TACCAGCAGAACACCCCCATCGGCGACGGCCCCGTGCTGCTGCCCGACAACCACTACCTGAGCTACCAGT
CCGCCCTGAGCAAAGACCCCAACGAGAAGCGCGATCACATGGTCCTGCTGGAGTTCGTGACCGCCGCCGG
GATCACTCTCGGCATGGACGAGCTGTACAAGTCCGGACTCAGATCTCGAGCTCAAGCTTCGAATTCTGCA
GTCGACATGGCGGAGGATGTTTCCTCAGCGGCCCCGAGCCCGCGGGGCTGTGCGGATGGTAGGGATGCCG
ACCCTACTGAGGAGCAGATGGCAGAAACAGAGAGAAACGACGAGGAGCAGTTCGAATGCCAGGAACTGCT
CGAGTGCCAGGTGCAGGTGGGGGCCCCCGAGGAGGAGGAGGAGGAGGAGGAGGACGCGGGCCTGGTGGCC
GAGGCCGAGGCCGTGGCTGCCGGCTGGATGCTCGATTTCCTCTGCCTCTCTCTTTGCCGAGCTTTCCGCG
ACGGCCGCTCCGAGGACTTCCGCAGGACCCGCAACAGCGCAGAGGCTATTATTCATGGACTATCCAGTCT
AACAGCTTGCCAGTTGAGAACGATATACATATGTCAGTTTTTGACAAGAATTGCAGCAGGAAAAACCCTT
GATGCACAGTTTGAAAATGATGAACGAATTACACCCTTGGAATCAGCCCTGATGATTTGGGGTTCAATTG
AAAAGGAACATGACAAACTTCATGAAGAAATACAGAATTTAATTAAAATTCAGGCTATAGCTGTTTGTAT
GGAAAATGGCAACTTTAAAGAAGCAGAAGAAGTCTTTGAAAGAATATTTGGTGATCCAAATTCTCATATG
CCTTTCAAAAGCAAATTGCTTATGATAATCTCTCAGAAAGATACATTTCATTCCTTTTTTCAACACTTCA
GCTACAACCACATGATGGAGAAAATTAAGAGTTATGTGAATTATGTGCTAAGTGAAAAATCATCAACCTT
TCTAATGAAGGCAGCGGCAAAAGTAGTAGAAAGCAAAAGGACAAGAACAATAACTTCTCAAGATAAACCT
AGTGGTAATGATGTTGAAATGGAAACTGAAGCTAATTTGGATACAAGAAAAAGGTCTCACAAGAATCTTT
TCTTATCTAAGTTGCAACATGGAACCCAGCAACAAGACCTTAATAAGAAAGAAAGAAGAGTAGGAACTCC
TCAAAGTACAAAAAAGAAAAAAGAAAGCAGAAGAGCCACTGAAAGCAGAATACCTGTTTCAAAGAGTCAG
CCGGTAACTCCTGAAAAACATCGAGCTAGAAAAAGACAGGCATGGCTTTGGGAAGAAGACAAGAATTTGA
GATCTGGCGTGAGGAAATATGGAGAGGGAAACTGGTCTAAAATACTGTTGCATTATAAATTCAACAACCG
GACAAGTGTCATGTTAAAAGACAGATGGAGGACCATGAAGAAACTAAAACTGATTTCCTCAGACAGCGAA
GACTGAGGATCCACCGGATCTAGATAACTGATCATAATCAGCCATACCACATTTGTAGAGGTTTTACTTG
CTTTAAAAAACCTCCCACACCTCCCCCTGAACCTGAAACATAAAATGAATGCAATTGTTGTTGTTAACTT
GTTTATTGCAGCTTATAATGGTTACAAATAAAGCAATAGCATCACAAATTTCACAAATAAAGCATTTTTT
TCACTGCATTCTAGTTGTGGTTTGTCCAAACTCATCAATGTATCTTAAGGCGTAAATTGTAAGCGTTAAT
ATTTTGTTAAAATTCGCGTTAAATTTTTGTTAAATCAGCTCATTTTTTAACCAATAGGCCGAAATCGGCA
AAATCCCTTATAAATCAAAAGAATAGACCGAGATAGGGT
[37 nt withheld, positions 3540-3576]
AAAGAACGTGGACTCCAACGTCAAAGG
[49 nt withheld, positions 3604-3652]
T
[91 nt withheld, positions 3654-3744]
G
[124 nt withheld, positions 3746-3869]
CAGGTGGCACTTTTCGGGGAAATGTGCGCGGAACCCCTATTTGTTTATTTTTCTAAATACATTCAAATAT
GTATCCGCTCATGAGACAATAACCCTGATAAATGCTTCAATAATATTGAAAAAGGAAGAGTCCTGAGGCG
GAAAGAACCAGCTGTGGAATGTGTGTCAGTTAGGGTGTGGAAAGTCCCCAGGCTCCCCAGCAGGCAGAAG
TATGCAAAGCATGCATCTCAATTAGTCAGCAACCAGGTGTGGAAAGTCCCCAGGCTCCCCAGCAGGCAGA
AGTATGCAAAGCATGCATCTCAATTAGTCAGCAACCATAGTCCCGCCCCTAACTCCGCCCATCCCGCCCC
TAACTCCGCCCAGTTCCGCCCATTCTCCGCCCCATGGCTGACTAATTTTTTTTATTTATGCAGAGGCCGA
GGCCGCCTCGGCCTCTGAGCTATTCCAGAAGTAGTGAGGAGGCTTTTTTGGAGGCCTAGGCTTTTGCAAA
GATCGATCAAGAGACAGGATGAGGATCGTTTCGCATGATTGAACAAGATGGATTGCACGCAGGTTCTCCG
GCCGCTTGGGTGGAGAGGCTATTCGGCTATGACTGGGCACAACAGACAATCGGCTGCTCTGATGCCGCCG
TGTTCCGGCTGTCAGCGCAGGGGCGCCCGGTTCTTTTTGTCAAGACCGACCTGTCCGGTGCCCTGAATGA
ACTGCAAGACGAGGCAGCGCGGCTATCGTGGCTGGCCACGACGGGCGTTCCTTGCGCAGCTGTGCTCGAC
GTTGTCACTGAAGCGGGAAGGGACTGGCTGCTATTGGGCGAAGTGCCGGGGCAGGATCTCCTGTCATCTC
ACCTTGCTCCTGCCGAGAAAGTATCCATCATGGCTGATGCAATGCGGCGGCTGCATACGCTTGATCCGGC
TACCTGCCCATTCGACCACCAAGCGAAACATCGCATCGAGCGAGCACGTACTCGGATGGAAGCCGGTCTT
GTCGATCAGGATGATCTGGACGAAGAGCATCAGGGGCTCGCGCCAGCCGAACTGTTCGCCAGGCTCAAGG
CGAGCATGCCCGACGGCGAGGATCTCGTCGTGACCCATGGCGATGCCTGCTTGCCGAATATCATGGTGGA
AAATGGCCGCTTTTCTGGATTCATCGACTGTGGCCGGCTGGGTGTGGCGGACCGCTATCAGGACATAGCG
TTGGCTACCCGTGATATTGCTGAAGAGCTTGGCGGCGAATGGGCTGACCGCTTCCTCGTGCTTTACGGTA
TCGCCGCTCCCGATTCGCAGCGCATCGCCTTCTATCGCCTTCTTGACGAGTTCTTCTGAGCGGGACTCTG
GGGTTCGAAATGACCGACCAAGCGACGCCCAACCTGCCATCACGAGATTTCGATTCCACCGCCGCCTTCT
ATGAAAGGTTGGGCTTCGGAATCGTTTTCCGGGACGCCGGCTGGATGATCCTCCAGCGCGGGGATCTCAT
GCTGGAGTTCTTCGCCCACCCTAGGGGGAGGCTAACTGAAACACGGAAGGAGACAATACCGGAAGGAACC
CGCGCTATGACGGCAATAAAAAGACAGAATAAAACGCACGGTGTTGGGTCGTTTGTTCATAAACGCGGGG
TTCGGTCCCAGGGCTGGCACTCTGTCGATACCCCACCGAGACCCCATTGGGGCCAATACGCCCGCGTTTC
TTCCTTTTCCCCACCCCACCCCCCAAGTTCGGGTGAAGGCCCAGGGCTCGCAGCCAACGTCGGGGCGGCA
GGCCCTGCCATAGCCTCAGGTTACTCATATATACTTTAGATTGATTTAAAACTTCATTTTTAATTTAAAA
GGATCTAGGTGAAGATCCTTTTTGATAATCTCATGACCAAAATCCCTTAACGTGAGTTTTCGTTCCACTG
AGCGTCAGACCCCGTAGAAAAGATCAAAGGATCTTCTTGAGATCCTTTTTTTCTGCGCGTAATCTGCTGC
TTGCAAACAAAAAAACCACCGCTACCAGCGGTGGTTTGTTTGCCGGATCAAGAGCTACCAACTCTTTTTC
CGAAGGTAACTGGCTTCAGCAGAGCGCAGATACCAAATACTGTCCTTCTAGTGTAGCCGTAGTTAGGCCA
CCACTTCAAGAACTCTGTAGCACCGCCTACATACCTCGCTCTGCTAATCCTGTTACCAGTGGCTGCTGCC
AGTGGCGATAAGTCGTGTCTTACCGGGTTGGACTCAAGACGATAGTTACCGGATAAGGCGCAGCGGTCGG
GCTGAACGGGGGGTTCGTGCACACAGCCCAGCTTGGAGCGAACGACCTACACCGAACTGAGATACCTACA
GCGTGAGCTATGAGAAAGCGCCACGCTTCCCGAAGGGAGAAAGGCGGACAGGTATCCGGTAAGCGGCAGG
GTCGGAACAGGAGAGCGCACGAGGGAGCTTCCAGGGGGAAACGCCTGGTATCTTTATAGTCCTGTCGGGT
TTCGCCACCTCTGACTTGAGCGTCGATTTTTGTGATGCTCGTCAGGGGGGCGGAGCCTATGGAAAAACGC
CAGCAACGCGGCCTTTTTACGGTTCCTGGCCTTTTGCTGGCCTTTTGCTCACATGTTCTTTCCTGCGTTA
TCCCCTGATTCTGTGGATAACCGTATTACCGCCATGCAT
Features (pLannotate 1.2.2; 16 found; start..end, strand, type, name):
     61..364     +  enhancer       CMV enhancer: human cytomegalovirus immediate early enhancer
    365..568     +  promoter       CMV promoter: human cytomegalovirus (CMV) immediate early promoter
    607..1116    +  CDS            CIBN: N-terminal portion of the CIB1 transcription factor from Arabidopsis thaliana binds to CRY2 (cryptochrome 2) that has absorbed blue light (Kennedy et al., 2010)
   1135..1851    +  CDS            EYFP: EYFP is a basic (constitutively fluorescent) green/yellow fluorescent protein published in 1996, derived from Aequorea victoria. It is reported to be a very rapidly-maturing weak dimer with high acid sensitivity.
   1852..1896    +  misc_feature   MCS (fragment): multiple cloning site
   1897..3153    +  CDS            TERF1: TERF1_HUMAN - Also known as PIN2, TRBF1, TRF, TRF1. Experimental evidence at protein level: Swiss-Prot protein existence level 1. Binds the telomeric double-stranded 5'-TTAGGG-3' repeat and negatively regulates telomere length. Involved in the regulation of the mitotic spindle. Component of the shelterin complex (telosome) that is involved in the regulation of telomere length and protection. Shelterin associates with arrays of double-stranded 5'-TTAGGG-3' repeats added by telomerase and protects chromosome ends; without its protective activity, telomeres are no longer hidden from the DNA damag
   3179..3263    +  CDS            large T antigen (fragment): large T antigen from SV40 (simian virus 40)
   3286..3407    +  polyA_signal   SV40 poly(A) signal: SV40 polyadenylation signal
   3441..3869    -  rep_origin     f1 ori (sequence partly withheld): f1 bacteriophage origin of replication; arrow indicates direction of (+) strand synthesis
   3896..4000    +  promoter       AmpR promoter: bla
   4002..4359    +  promoter       SV40 promoter: SV40 enhancer and early promoter
   4394..5188    +  CDS            NeoR/KanR: aminoglycoside phosphotransferase from Tn5; aph(3')-II (or nptII); confers resistance to neomycin, kanamycin, and G418 (Geneticin®)
   5209..5361    +  CDS            ble (fragment): BLE_KLEPN - Experimental evidence at protein level: Swiss-Prot protein existence level 1. Binding protein with a strong affinity to the bleomycin family of antibiotics. Binds to CL990; an antimitotic-antibiotic compound. From Klebsiella pneumoniae.
   5420..5467    +  polyA_signal   HSV TK poly(A) signal: herpes simplex virus thymidine kinase polyadenylation signal (Cole and Stacy, 1985)
   5558..5574    -  polyA_signal   bGH poly(A) signal (fragment): bovine growth hormone polyadenylation signal
   5796..6384    +  rep_origin     ori: high-copy-number ColE1/pMB1/pBR322/pUC origin of replication
