>Addgene plasmid #103802 | pCIBN-EYFP-hTRF1 | addgene full sequence | sequence record 199212 | Addgene NGS Result
GTAATCAATTACGGGGTCATTAGTTCATAGCCCATATATGGAGTTCCGCGTTACATAACTTACGGTAAAT
GGCCCGCCTGGCTGACCGCCCAACGACCCCCGCCCATTGACGTCAATAATGACGTATGTTCCCATAGTAA
CGCCAATAGGGACTTTCCATTGACGTCAATGGGTGGAGTATTTACGGTAAACTGCCCACTTGGCAGTACA
TCAAGTGTATCATATGCCAAGTACGCCCCCTATTGACGTCAATGACGGTAAATGGCCCGCCTGGCATTAT
GCCCAGTACATGACCTTATGGGACTTTCCTACTTGGCAGTACATCTACGTATTAGTCATCGCTATTACCA
TGGTGATGCGGTTTTGGCAGTACATCAATGGGCGTGGATAGCGGTTTGACTCACGGGGATTTCCAAGTCT
CCACCCCATTGACGTCAATGGGAGTTTGTTTTGGCACCAAAATCAACGGGACTTTCCAAAATGTCGTAAC
AACTCCGCCCCATTGACGCAAATGGGCGGTAGGCGTGTACGGTGGGAGGTCTATATAAGCAGAGCTGGTT
TAGTGAACCGTCAGATCCGCTAGCGCTCGCCACCATGAATGGAGCTATAGGAGGTGACCTTTTGCTCAAT
TTTCCTGACATGTCGGTCCTAGAGCGCCAAAGGGCTCACCTCAAGTACCTCAATCCCACCTTTGATTCTC
CTCTCGCCGGCTTCTTTGCCGATTCTTCAATGATTACCGGCGGCGAGATGGACAGCTATCTTTCGACTGC
CGGTTTGAATCTTCCGATGATGTACGGTGAGACGACGGTGGAAGGTGATTCAAGACTCTCAATTTCGCCG
GAAACGACGCTTGGGACTGGAAATTTCAAGGCAGCGAAGTTTGATACAGAGACTAAGGATTGTAATGAGG
CGGCGAAGAAGATGACGATGAACAGAGATGACCTAGTAGAAGAAGGAGAAGAAGAGAAGTCGAAAATAAC
AGAGCAAAACAATGGGAGCACAAAAAGCATCAAGAAGATGAAACACAAAGCCAAGAAAGAAGAGAACAAT
TTCTCTAATGATTCATCTAAAGTGACGAAGGAATTGGAGAAAACGGATTATATTCATGGACCGGTCGCCA
CCATGGTGAGCAAGGGCGAGGAGCTGTTCACCGGGGTGGTGCCCATCCTGGTCGAGCTGGACGGCGACGT
AAACGGCCACAAGTTCAGCGTGTCCGGCGAGGGCGAGGGCGATGCCACCTACGGCAAGCTGACCCTGAAG
TTCATCTGCACCACCGGCAAGCTGCCCGTGCCCTGGCCCACCCTCGTGACCACCTTCGGCTACGGCCTGC
AGTGCTTCGCCCGCTACCCCGACCACATGAAGCAGCACGACTTCTTCAAGTCCGCCATGCCCGAAGGCTA
CGTCCAGGAGCGCACCATCTTCTTCAAGGACGACGGCAACTACAAGACCCGCGCCGAGGTGAAGTTCGAG
GGCGACACCCTGGTGAACCGCATCGAGCTGAAGGGCATCGACTTCAAGGAGGACGGCAACATCCTGGGGC
ACAAGCTGGAGTACAACTACAACAGCCACAACGTCTATATCATGGCCGACAAGCAGAAGAACGGCATCAA
GGTGAACTTCAAGATCCGCCACAACATCGAGGACGGCAGCGTGCAGCTCGCCGACCACTACCAGCAGAAC
ACCCCCATCGGCGACGGCCCCGTGCTGCTGCCCGACAACCACTACCTGAGCTACCAGTCCGCCCTGAGCA
AAGACCCCAACGAGAAGCGCGATCACATGGTCCTGCTGGAGTTCGTGACCGCCGCCGGGATCACTCTCGG
CATGGACGAGCTGTACAAGTCCGGACTCAGATCTCGAGCTCAAGCTTCGAATTCTGCAGTCGACATGGCG
GAGGATGTTTCCTCAGCGGCCCCGAGCCCGCGGGGCTGTGCGGATGGTAGGGATGCCGACCCTACTGAGG
AGCAGATGGCAGAAACAGAGAGAAACGACGAGGAGCAGTTCGAATGCCAGGAACTGCTCGAGTGCCAGGT
GCAGGTGGGGGCCCCCGAGGAGGAGGAGGAGGAGGAGGAGGACGCGGGCCTGGTGGCCGAGGCCGAGGCC
GTGGCTGCCGGCTGGATGCTCGATTTCCTCTGCCTCTCTCTTTGCCGAGCTTTCCGCGACGGCCGCTCCG
AGGACTTCCGCAGGACCCGCAACAGCGCAGAGGCTATTATTCATGGACTATCCAGTCTAACAGCTTGCCA
GTTGAGAACGATATACATATGTCAGTTTTTGACAAGAATTGCAGCAGGAAAAACCCTTGATGCACAGTTT
GAAAATGATGAACGAATTACACCCTTGGAATCAGCCCTGATGATTTGGGGTTCAATTGAAAAGGAACATG
ACAAACTTCATGAAGAAATACAGAATTTAATTAAAATTCAGGCTATAGCTGTTTGTATGGAAAATGGCAA
CTTTAAAGAAGCAGAAGAAGTCTTTGAAAGAATATTTGGTGATCCAAATTCTCATATGCCTTTCAAAAGC
AAATTGCTTATGATAATCTCTCAGAAAGATACATTTCATTCCTTTTTTCAACACTTCAGCTACAACCACA
TGATGGAGAAAATTAAGAGTTATGTGAATTATGTGCTAAGTGAAAAATCATCAACCTTTCTAATGAAGGC
AGCGGCAAAAGTAGTAGAAAGCAAAAGGACAAGAACAATAACTTCTCAAGATAAACCTAGTGGTAATGAT
GTTGAAATGGAAACTGAAGCTAATTTGGATACAAGAAAAAGGTCTCACAAGAATCTTTTCTTATCTAAGT
TGCAACATGGAACCCAGCAACAAGACCTTAATAAGAAAGAAAGAAGAGTAGGAACTCCTCAAAGTACAAA
AAAGAAAAAAGAAAGCAGAAGAGCCACTGAAAGCAGAATACCTGTTTCAAAGAGTCAGCCGGTAACTCCT
GAAAAACATCGAGCTAGAAAAAGACAGGCATGGCTTTGGGAAGAAGACAAGAATTTGAGATCTGGCGTGA
GGAAATATGGAGAGGGAAACTGGTCTAAAATACTGTTGCATTATAAATTCAACAACCGGACAAGTGTCAT
GTTAAAAGACAGATGGAGGACCATGAAGAAACTAAAACTGATTTCCTCAGACAGCGAAGACTGAGGATCC
ACCGGATCTAGATAACTGATCATAATCAGCCATACCACATTTGTAGAGGTTTTACTTGCTTTAAAAAACC
TCCCACACCTCCCCCTGAACCTGAAACATAAAATGAATGCAATTGTTGTTGTTAACTTGTTTATTGCAGC
TTATAATGGTTACAAATAAAGCAATAGCATCACAAATTTCACAAATAAAGCATTTTTTTCACTGCATTCT
AGTTGTGGTTTGTCCAAACTCATCAATGTATCTTAAGGCGTAAATTGTAAGCGTTAATATTTTGTTAAAA
TTCGCGTTAAATTTTTGTTAAATCAGCTCATTTTTTAACCAATAGGCCGAAATCGGCAAAATCCCTTATA
AATCAAAAGAATAGACCGAGATAGGGT
[37 nt withheld, positions 3528-3564]
AAAGAACGTGGACTCCAACGTCAAAGG
[49 nt withheld, positions 3592-3640]
T
[91 nt withheld, positions 3642-3732]
G
[124 nt withheld, positions 3734-3857]
CAGGTGGCACTTTTCGGGGAAATGTGCGCGGAACCCCTATTTGTTTATTTTTCTAAATACATTCAAATAT
GTATCCGCTCATGAGACAATAACCCTGATAAATGCTTCAATAATATTGAAAAAGGAAGAGTCCTGAGGCG
GAAAGAACCAGCTGTGGAATGTGTGTCAGTTAGGGTGTGGAAAGTCCCCAGGCTCCCCAGCAGGCAGAAG
TATGCAAAGCATGCATCTCAATTAGTCAGCAACCAGGTGTGGAAAGTCCCCAGGCTCCCCAGCAGGCAGA
AGTATGCAAAGCATGCATCTCAATTAGTCAGCAACCATAGTCCCGCCCCTAACTCCGCCCATCCCGCCCC
TAACTCCGCCCAGTTCCGCCCATTCTCCGCCCCATGGCTGACTAATTTTTTTTATTTATGCAGAGGCCGA
GGCCGCCTCGGCCTCTGAGCTATTCCAGAAGTAGTGAGGAGGCTTTTTTGGAGGCCTAGGCTTTTGCAAA
GATCGATCAAGAGACAGGATGAGGATCGTTTCGCATGATTGAACAAGATGGATTGCACGCAGGTTCTCCG
GCCGCTTGGGTGGAGAGGCTATTCGGCTATGACTGGGCACAACAGACAATCGGCTGCTCTGATGCCGCCG
TGTTCCGGCTGTCAGCGCAGGGGCGCCCGGTTCTTTTTGTCAAGACCGACCTGTCCGGTGCCCTGAATGA
ACTGCAAGACGAGGCAGCGCGGCTATCGTGGCTGGCCACGACGGGCGTTCCTTGCGCAGCTGTGCTCGAC
GTTGTCACTGAAGCGGGAAGGGACTGGCTGCTATTGGGCGAAGTGCCGGGGCAGGATCTCCTGTCATCTC
ACCTTGCTCCTGCCGAGAAAGTATCCATCATGGCTGATGCAATGCGGCGGCTGCATACGCTTGATCCGGC
TACCTGCCCATTCGACCACCAAGCGAAACATCGCATCGAGCGAGCACGTACTCGGATGGAAGCCGGTCTT
GTCGATCAGGATGATCTGGACGAAGAGCATCAGGGGCTCGCGCCAGCCGAACTGTTCGCCAGGCTCAAGG
CGAGCATGCCCGACGGCGAGGATCTCGTCGTGACCCATGGCGATGCCTGCTTGCCGAATATCATGGTGGA
AAATGGCCGCTTTTCTGGATTCATCGACTGTGGCCGGCTGGGTGTGGCGGACCGCTATCAGGACATAGCG
TTGGCTACCCGTGATATTGCTGAAGAGCTTGGCGGCGAATGGGCTGACCGCTTCCTCGTGCTTTACGGTA
TCGCCGCTCCCGATTCGCAGCGCATCGCCTTCTATCGCCTTCTTGACGAGTTCTTCTGAGCGGGACTCTG
GGGTTCGAAATGACCGACCAAGCGACGCCCAACCTGCCATCACGAGATTTCGATTCCACCGCCGCCTTCT
ATGAAAGGTTGGGCTTCGGAATCGTTTTCCGGGACGCCGGCTGGATGATCCTCCAGCGCGGGGATCTCAT
GCTGGAGTTCTTCGCCCACCCTAGGGGGAGGCTAACTGAAACACGGAAGGAGACAATACCGGAAGGAACC
CGCGCTATGACGGCAATAAAAAGACAGAATAAAACGCACGGTGTTGGGTCGTTTGTTCATAAACGCGGGG
TTCGGTCCCAGGGCTGGCACTCTGTCGATACCCCACCGAGACCCCATTGGGGCCAATACGCCCGCGTTTC
TTCCTTTTCCCCACCCCACCCCCCAAGTTCGGGTGAAGGCCCAGGGCTCGCAGCCAACGTCGGGGCGGCA
GGCCCTGCCATAGCCTCAGGTTACTCATATATACTTTAGATTGATTTAAAACTTCATTTTTAATTTAAAA
GGATCTAGGTGAAGATCCTTTTTGATAATCTCATGACCAAAATCCCTTAACGTGAGTTTTCGTTCCACTG
AGCGTCAGACCCCGTAGAAAAGATCAAAGGATCTTCTTGAGATCCTTTTTTTCTGCGCGTAATCTGCTGC
TTGCAAACAAAAAAACCACCGCTACCAGCGGTGGTTTGTTTGCCGGATCAAGAGCTACCAACTCTTTTTC
CGAAGGTAACTGGCTTCAGCAGAGCGCAGATACCAAATACTGTTCTTCTAGTGTAGCCGTAGTTAGGCCA
CCACTTCAAGAACTCTGTAGCACCGCCTACATACCTCGCTCTGCTAATCCTGTTACCAGTGGCTGCTGCC
AGTGGCGATAAGTCGTGTCTTACCGGGTTGGACTCAAGACGATAGTTACCGGATAAGGCGCAGCGGTCGG
GCTGAACGGGGGGTTCGTGCACACAGCCCAGCTTGGAGCGAACGACCTACACCGAACTGAGATACCTACA
GCGTGAGCTATGAGAAAGCGCCACGCTTCCCGAAGGGAGAAAGGCGGACAGGTATCCGGTAAGCGGCAGG
GTCGGAACAGGAGAGCGCACGAGGGAGCTTCCAGGGGGAAACGCCTGGTATCTTTATAGTCCTGTCGGGT
TTCGCCACCTCTGACTTGAGCGTCGATTTTTGTGATGCTCGTCAGGGGGGCGGAGCCTATGGAAAAACGC
CAGCAACGCGGCCTTTTTACGGTTCCTGGCCTTTTGCTGGCCTTTTGCTCACATGTTCTTTCCTGCGTTA
TCCCCTGATTCTGTGGATAACCGTATTACCGCCATGCATTAGTTATTAATA
Features (pLannotate 1.2.2; 16 found; start..end, strand, type, name):
     49..352     +  enhancer       CMV enhancer: human cytomegalovirus immediate early enhancer
    353..556     +  promoter       CMV promoter: human cytomegalovirus (CMV) immediate early promoter
    595..1104    +  CDS            CIBN: N-terminal portion of the CIB1 transcription factor from Arabidopsis thaliana binds to CRY2 (cryptochrome 2) that has absorbed blue light (Kennedy et al., 2010)
   1123..1839    +  CDS            EYFP: EYFP is a basic (constitutively fluorescent) green/yellow fluorescent protein published in 1996, derived from Aequorea victoria. It is reported to be a very rapidly-maturing weak dimer with high acid sensitivity.
   1840..1884    +  misc_feature   MCS (fragment): multiple cloning site
   1885..3141    +  CDS            TERF1: TERF1_HUMAN - Also known as PIN2, TRBF1, TRF, TRF1. Experimental evidence at protein level: Swiss-Prot protein existence level 1. Binds the telomeric double-stranded 5'-TTAGGG-3' repeat and negatively regulates telomere length. Involved in the regulation of the mitotic spindle. Component of the shelterin complex (telosome) that is involved in the regulation of telomere length and protection. Shelterin associates with arrays of double-stranded 5'-TTAGGG-3' repeats added by telomerase and protects chromosome ends; without its protective activity, telomeres are no longer hidden from the DNA damag
   3167..3251    +  CDS            large T antigen (fragment): large T antigen from SV40 (simian virus 40)
   3274..3395    +  polyA_signal   SV40 poly(A) signal: SV40 polyadenylation signal
   3429..3857    -  rep_origin     f1 ori (sequence partly withheld): f1 bacteriophage origin of replication; arrow indicates direction of (+) strand synthesis
   3884..3988    +  promoter       AmpR promoter: bla
   3990..4347    +  promoter       SV40 promoter: SV40 enhancer and early promoter
   4382..5176    +  CDS            NeoR/KanR: aminoglycoside phosphotransferase from Tn5; aph(3')-II (or nptII); confers resistance to neomycin, kanamycin, and G418 (Geneticin®)
   5197..5349    +  CDS            ble (fragment): BLE_KLEPN - Experimental evidence at protein level: Swiss-Prot protein existence level 1. Binding protein with a strong affinity to the bleomycin family of antibiotics. Binds to CL990; an antimitotic-antibiotic compound. From Klebsiella pneumoniae.
   5408..5455    +  polyA_signal   HSV TK poly(A) signal: herpes simplex virus thymidine kinase polyadenylation signal (Cole and Stacy, 1985)
   5546..5562    -  polyA_signal   bGH poly(A) signal (fragment): bovine growth hormone polyadenylation signal
   5784..6372    +  rep_origin     ori: high-copy-number ColE1/pMB1/pBR322/pUC origin of replication
