[The description below was written by a language model from this plasmid's Addgene catalogue record and pLannotate feature annotations shown in this document.]
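Description:
pCIBN-EYFP-hTRF1 is a mammalian expression plasmid of about 6.5 kb built on the Clontech pEGFP-C1 backbone, from which the original EGFP was removed by NheI/BamHI digestion and replaced with a three-part fusion. It replicates in E. coli from a high-copy ColE1/pUC-type origin and also carries an f1 phage origin. A single Tn5 aminoglycoside phosphotransferase gene (NeoR/KanR) serves both hosts. A bacterial bla-type promoter drives it for kanamycin selection, and the adjacent SV40 enhancer/early promoter, paired with an HSV TK polyadenylation signal, drives it for G418 selection in mammalian cells. The short ble, bGH poly(A) and SV40 large T fragments called in the annotation appear to be backbone remnants or partial matches rather than functional parts. The depositor sequence and the repository's sequencing result give the same length and the same feature order, differing only by a small offset in coordinates.

The payload is a single open reading frame under the CMV immediate-early enhancer and promoter and terminated by the SV40 poly(A) signal. It begins with CIBN, the N-terminal portion of the Arabidopsis thaliana CIB1 transcription factor, followed by the yellow fluorescent protein EYFP, a short stretch of residual multiple cloning site, and human TERF1 (TRF1). TRF1 is a shelterin component that binds the double-stranded telomeric repeats, so it anchors the fusion at chromosome ends, where EYFP makes the telomeres visible. CIBN binds the photolyase homology region (PHR) of cryptochrome 2 once that has absorbed blue light. The plasmid therefore acts as a "localizer" in the BLInCR system: on blue-light illumination, a co-expressed PHR-tagged effector is recruited to the marked telomeres, allowing light-controlled chromatin recruitment to be followed in living cells.
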