Addgene plasmid #103802: pCIBN-EYFP-hTRF1
Purpose: BLInCR 'Localizer' construct that marks the telomeres and is targeted by a PHR-tagged effector upon illumination with blue light
Depositing lab: Karsten Rippe. Depositing organization: Deutsches Krebsforschungszentrum (DKFZ). Publication: Real-time observation of light-controlled transcription in living cells. Rademacher A, Erdel F, Trojanowski J, Schumacher S, Rippe K. J Cell Sci. 2017 Dec 15;130(24):4213-4224. doi: 10.1242/jcs.205534. Epub 2017 Nov 9. PubMed 29122982.
Backbone
  Vector backbone: pEGFP-C1
  Backbone manufacturer: Clontech
  Backbone size w/o insert (bp): 3932
  Vector type: Mammalian Expression
  Selectable markers: Neomycin (select with G418)
Growth in bacteria
  Bacterial resistance: Kanamycin, 50 μg/mL
  Growth temperature: 37°C
  Growth strain: DH5alpha
  Copy number: High Copy
Gene/Insert
  Gene/Insert name: CIBN-EYFP-hTRF1 (alt name: N-terminus of CIB1)
  Species: H. sapiens (human), A. thaliana (mustard weed)
  Insert size (bp): 2566
  Entrez Gene: CIB1 (a.k.a. AT4G34530, T4L20.110, T4L20_110, cryptochrome-interacting basic-helix-loop-helix 1); TERF1 (a.k.a. PIN2, TRBF1, TRF, TRF1, hTRF1-AS, t-TRF1)
  Promoter: CMV
  Cloning method: Restriction Enzyme; 5′ cloning site NheI (not destroyed); 3′ cloning site BamHI (not destroyed)
  Sequencing primers: 5′ CMV-F
Terms and licenses: Academic/Nonprofit Terms; Industry Terms: Not Available to Industry
Depositor comments: EGFP was cut out from the backbone (NheI/BamHI cuts)
How to cite: pCIBN-EYFP-hTRF1 was a gift from Karsten Rippe (Addgene plasmid # 103802 ; http://n2t.net/addgene:103802 ; RRID:Addgene_103802)
