>Addgene plasmid #103802 | pCIBN-EYFP-hTRF1 | depositor partial sequence | sequence record 196666 | CIBN
ATGAATGGAGCTATAGGAGGTGACCTTTTGCTCAATTTTCCTGACATGTCGGTCCTAGAGCGCCAAAGGG
CTCACCTCAAGTACCTCAATCCCACCTTTGATTCTCCTCTCGCCGGCTTCTTTGCCGATTCTTCAATGAT
TACCGGCGGCGAGATGGACAGCTATCTTTCGACTGCCGGTTTGAATCTTCCGATGATGTACGGTGAGACG
ACGGTGGAAGGTGATTCAAGACTCTCAATTTCGCCGGAAACGACGCTTGGGACTGGAAATTTCAAGGCAG
CGAAGTTTGATACAGAGACTAAGGATTGTAATGAGGCGGCGAAGAAGATGACGATGAACAGAGATGACCT
AGTAGAAGAAGGAGAAGAAGAGAAGTCGAAAATAACAGAGCAAAACAATGGGAGCACAAAAAGCATCAAG
AAGATGAAACACAAAGCCAAGAAAGAAGAGAACAATTTCTCTAATGATTCATCTAAAGTGACGAAGGAAT
TGGAGAAAACGGATTATATTCAT
