>Addgene plasmid #103802 | pCIBN-EYFP-hTRF1 | depositor partial sequence | sequence record 196667 | EYFP
ATGGTGAGCAAGGGCGAGGAGCTGTTCACCGGGGTGGTGCCCATCCTGGTCGAGCTGGACGGCGACGTAA
ACGGCCACAAGTTCAGCGTGTCCGGCGAGGGCGAGGGCGATGCCACCTACGGCAAGCTGACCCTGAAGTT
CATCTGCACCACCGGCAAGCTGCCCGTGCCCTGGCCCACCCTCGTGACCACCTTCGGCTACGGCCTGCAG
TGCTTCGCCCGCTACCCCGACCACATGAAGCAGCACGACTTCTTCAAGTCCGCCATGCCCGAAGGCTACG
TCCAGGAGCGCACCATCTTCTTCAAGGACGACGGCAACTACAAGACCCGCGCCGAGGTGAAGTTCGAGGG
CGACACCCTGGTGAACCGCATCGAGCTGAAGGGCATCGACTTCAAGGAGGACGGCAACATCCTGGGGCAC
AAGCTGGAGTACAACTACAACAGCCACAACGTCTATATCATGGCCGACAAGCAGAAGAACGGCATCAAGG
TGAACTTCAAGATCCGCCACAACATCGAGGACGGCAGCGTGCAGCTCGCCGACCACTACCAGCAGAACAC
CCCCATCGGCGACGGCCCCGTGCTGCTGCCCGACAACCACTACCTGAGCTACCAGTCCGCCCTGAGCAAA
GACCCCAACGAGAAGCGCGATCACATGGTCCTGCTGGAGTTCGTGACCGCCGCCGGGATCACTCTCGGCA
TGGACGAGCTGTACAAG
